Addgene plasmid #76129: MYT1 gRNA (BRDN0001147389)
Purpose: 3rd generation lentiviral gRNA plasmid targeting human MYT1
Depositing lab: John Doench & David Root. Depositing organization: Broad Institute. Publication: Optimized sgRNA design to maximize activity and minimize off-target effects of CRISPR-Cas9. Doench JG, Fusi N, Sullender M, Hegde M, Vaimberg EW, Donovan KF, Smith I, Tothova Z, Wilen C, Orchard R, Virgin HW, Listgarten J, Root DE. Nat Biotechnol. 2016 Jan 18. doi: 10.1038/nbt.3437. PubMed 26780180.
Backbone
  Vector backbone: lentiGuide-Puro
  Backbone manufacturer: Zhang Lab (Addgene plasmid # 52963)
  Vector type: Mammalian Expression, Lentiviral, CRISPR
  Selectable markers: Puromycin
Growth in bacteria
  Bacterial resistance: Ampicillin, 100 μg/mL
  Growth temperature: 37°C
  Growth strain: DH5alpha
  Copy number: High Copy
Gene/Insert
  Gene/Insert name: MYT1 (alt names: MYT1; NM_004535.2)
  gRNA/shRNA sequence: GGTGACTTCGACGACCTCCT
  Species: H. sapiens (human)
  Entrez Gene: MYT1 (a.k.a. MTF1, MYTI, PLPB1, C20orf36)
  Promoter: hU6
  Cloning method: Unknown
  Sequencing primers: 5′ U6-F; 3′ pS2-R
Terms and licenses: Academic/Nonprofit Terms; Industry Terms: Not Available to Industry
Depositor comments: The gRNA was designed to target the following Genbank reference sequence(s): NM_004535.2. Note that this plasmid does NOT contain Cas9. It should be used in conjunction with lentiCas9-Blast (Addgene #52962) or otherwise with cell lines already expressing Cas9. Browse the full kinome gRNA library at http://www.addgene.org/pooled-library/broadgpp-human-kinome/ or visit http://www.broadinstitute.org/rnai/public/ for detailed protocols and information.
How to cite: MYT1 gRNA (BRDN0001147389) was a gift from John Doench & David Root (Addgene plasmid # 76129 ; http://n2t.net/addgene:76129 ; RRID:Addgene_76129)
