[The description below was written by a language model from this plasmid's Addgene catalogue record and pLannotate feature annotations shown in this document.]
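Description:
MYT1 gRNA (BRDN0001147389) is a third-generation lentiviral guide RNA plasmid built on the lentiGuide-Puro backbone and designed to direct Streptococcus pyogenes Cas9 to the human MYT1 gene (reference transcript NM_004535.2). It is maintained in E. coli as a high-copy plasmid through a ColE1/pUC-type origin with β-lactamase conferring ampicillin resistance. The bacterial portion also carries an f1 origin, lac regulatory remnants and T7/T3 promoters inherited from the parental cloning vector, along with an SV40 origin and SV40 polyadenylation signal downstream of the viral cassette.

The transfer cassette is framed by an RSV promoter fused to a truncated HIV-1 5' LTR, which makes genomic RNA production Tat-independent, and a self-inactivating ΔU3 3' LTR. Between them lie the Ψ packaging signal with a partial gag segment, the Rev response element for Rev-dependent nuclear export, and a cPPT/CTS that aids nuclear import of the reverse-transcribed genome. The payload consists of two expression units. A human U6 RNA polymerase III promoter drives the MYT1-specific spacer joined to the SpCas9 gRNA scaffold. An EF-1α core promoter with its intron A drives puromycin N-acetyltransferase for selection of transduced mammalian cells, and a WPRE follows it to enhance transcript expression.

The plasmid does not encode Cas9, so it is intended for use alongside a separate Cas9 lentivector or in cells that already express the nuclease. It belongs to a human kinome gRNA collection generated with optimized sgRNA design rules and is suited to individual knockout of MYT1 after packaging into lentiviral particles.
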