Features (pLannotate 1.2.2; 29 found; start..end, strand, type, name):
     14..80      +  CDS            small t antigen (fragment): SV40 (simian virus 40) small t antigen
    106..317     +  promoter       EF-1α core promoter: core promoter for human elongation factor EF-1α
    318..1256    +  intron         EF-1α intron A: intron upstream of the start codon of human EF-1α
   1278..1877    +  CDS            PuroR (fragment): puromycin N-acetyltransferase; pac from Streptomyces; confers resistance to puromycin
   1893..2481    +  misc_feature   WPRE: woodchuck hepatitis virus posttranscriptional regulatory element
   2532..2551    +  misc_feature   cPPT/CTS (fragment): central polypurine tract and central termination sequence of HIV-1
   2553..2786    +  LTR            3' LTR (ΔU3): self-inactivating 3' long terminal repeat (LTR) from HIV-1
   2864..2985    +  polyA_signal   SV40 poly(A) signal: SV40 polyadenylation signal
   3025..3160    +  rep_origin     SV40 ori: SV40 origin of replication
   3181..3199    -  promoter       T7 promoter: promoter for bacteriophage T7 RNA polymerase
   3207..3362    +  CDS            lacZα (fragment): LacZα fragment of β-galactosidase; lacZ fragment
   3367..3795    +  rep_origin     f1 ori (sequence partly withheld): f1 bacteriophage origin of replication; arrow indicates direction of (+) strand synthesis
   3848..3952    +  promoter       AmpR promoter: bla
   3953..4813    +  CDS            AmpR: β-lactamase; bla; confers resistance to ampicillin, carbenicillin, and related antibiotics
   4984..5572    +  rep_origin     ori: high-copy-number ColE1/pMB1/pBR322/pUC origin of replication
   5755..5847    +  CDS            lacI (fragment): lac repressor; lacI; The lac repressor binds to the lac operator to inhibit transcription in E. coli. This inhibition can be relieved by adding lactose or isopropyl-β-D-thiogalactopyranoside (IPTG).
   5860..5881    +  protein_bind   CAP binding site: CAP binding activates transcription in the presence of cAMP. E. coli catabolite activator protein
   5896..5926    +  promoter       lac promoter: promoter for the E. coli lac operon
   5934..5950    +  protein_bind   lac operator: The lac repressor binds to the lac operator to inhibit transcription in E. coli. This inhibition can be relieved by adding lactose or isopropyl-β-D-thiogalactopyranoside (IPTG). lac repressor encoded by lacI
   5995..6013    +  promoter       T3 promoter: promoter for bacteriophage T3 RNA polymerase
   6041..6267    +  promoter       RSV promoter: Rous sarcoma virus enhancer/promoter
   6268..6448    +  LTR            5' LTR (truncated): truncated 5' long terminal repeat (LTR) from HIV-1
   6495..6620    +  misc_feature   HIV-1 Ψ: packaging signal of human immunodeficiency virus type 1
   6604..6967    +  CDS            HIV-1 gag (fragment): gag protein from human immunodeficiency virus 1; gag
   7113..7346    +  misc_feature   RRE: The Rev response element (RRE) of HIV-1 allows for Rev-dependent mRNA export from the nucleus to the cytoplasm.
   7723..7749    +  CDS            Rev (fragment): human immunodeficiency virus 1 (HIV-1) Rev protein; rev; enhances nuclear export of unspliced and incompletely spliced viral mRNAs
   7753..7993    +  promoter       U6 promoter: RNA polymerase III promoter for human U6 snRNA
   8023..8098    +  misc_RNA       gRNA scaffold: guide RNA scaffold for the Streptococcus pyogenes CRISPR/Cas9 system
   8154..8271    +  misc_feature   cPPT/CTS: central polypurine tract and central termination sequence of HIV-1
>Addgene plasmid #76129 | MYT1 gRNA (BRDN0001147389) | addgene full sequence | sequence record 185242 | Addgene Assembled Sequence
CCCGGGTGCAAAGATGGATAAAGTTTTAAACAGAGAGGAATCTTTGCAGCTAATGGACCTTCTAGGTCTT
GAAAGGAGTGGGAATTGGCTCCGGTGCCCGTCAGTGGGCAGAGCGCACATCGCCCACAGTCCCCGAGAAG
TTGGGGGGAGGGGTCGGCAATTGATCCGGTGCCTAGAGAAGGTGGCGCGGGGTAAACTGGGAAAGTGATG
TCGTGTACTGGCTCCGCCTTTTTCCCGAGGGTGGGGGAGAACCGTATATAAGTGCAGTAGTCGCCGTGAA
CGTTCTTTTTCGCAACGGGTTTGCCGCCAGAACACAGGTAAGTGCCGTGTGTGGTTCCCGCGGGCCTGGC
CTCTTTACGGGTTATGGCCCTTGCGTGCCTTGAATTACTTCCACCTGGCTGCAGTACGTGATTCTTGATC
CCGAGCTTCGGGTTGGAAGTGGGTGGGAGAGTTCGAGGCCTTGCGCTTAAGGAGCCCCTTCGCCTCGTGC
TTGAGTTGAGGCCTGGCCTGGGCGCTGGGGCCGCCGCGTGCGAATCTGGTGGCACCTTCGCGCCTGTCTC
GCTGCTTTCGATAAGTCTCTAGCCATTTAAAATTTTTGATGACCTGCTGCGACGCTTTTTTTCTGGCAAG
ATAGTCTTGTAAATGCGGGCCAAGATCTGCACACTGGTATTTCGGTTTTTGGGGCCGCGGGCGGCGACGG
GGCCCGTGCGTCCCAGCGCACATGTTCGGCGAGGCGGGGCCTGCGAGCGCGGCCACCGAGAATCGGACGG
GGGTAGTCTCAAGCTGGCCGGCCTGCTCTGGTGCCTGGCCTCGCGCCGCCGTGTATCGCCCCGCCCTGGG
CGGCAAGGCTGGCCCGGTCGGCACCAGTTGCGTGAGCGGAAAGATGGCCGCTTCCCGGCCCTGCTGCAGG
GAGCTCAAAATGGAGGACGCGGCGCTCGGGAGAGCGGGCGGGTGAGTCACCCACACAAAGGAAAAGGGCC
TTTCCGTCCTCAGCCGTCGCTTCATGTGACTCCACGGAGTACCGGGCGCCGTCCAGGCACCTCGATTAGT
TCTCGAGCTTTTGGAGTACGTCGTCTTTAGGTTGGGGGGAGGGGTTTTATGCGATGGAGTTTCCCCACAC
TGAGTGGGTGGAGACTGAAGTTAGGCCAGCTTGGCACTTGATGTAATTCTCCTTGGAATTTGCCCTTTTT
GAGTTTGGATCTTGGTTCATTCTCAAGCCTCAGACAGTGGTTCAAAGTTTTTTTCTTCCATTTCAGGTGT
CGTGACGTACGGCCACCATGACCGAGTACAAGCCCACGGTGCGCCTCGCCACCCGCGACGACGTCCCCAG
GGCCGTACGCACCCTCGCCGCCGCGTTCGCCGACTACCCCGCCACGCGCCACACCGTCGATCCGGACCGC
CACATCGAGCGGGTCACCGAGCTGCAAGAACTCTTCCTCACGCGCGTCGGGCTCGACATCGGCAAGGTGT
GGGTCGCGGACGACGGCGCCGCCGTGGCGGTCTGGACCACGCCGGAGAGCGTCGAAGCGGGGGCGGTGTT
CGCCGAGATCGGCCCGCGCATGGCCGAGTTGAGCGGTTCCCGGCTGGCCGCGCAGCAACAGATGGAAGGC
CTCCTGGCGCCGCACCGGCCCAAGGAGCCCGCGTGGTTCCTGGCCACCGTCGGAGTCTCGCCCGACCACC
AGGGCAAGGGTCTGGGCAGCGCCGTCGTGCTCCCCGGAGTGGAGGCGGCCGAGCGCGCCGGGGTGCCCGC
CTTCCTGGAGACCTCCGCGCCCCGCAACCTCCCCTTCTACGAGCGGCTCGGCTTCACCGTCACCGCCGAC
GTCGAGGTGCCCGAAGGACCGCGCACCTGGTGCATGACCCGCAAGCCCGGTGCCTGAACGCGTTAAGTCG
ACAATCAACCTCTGGATTACAAAATTTGTGAAAGATTGACTGGTATTCTTAACTATGTTGCTCCTTTTAC
GCTATGTGGATACGCTGCTTTAATGCCTTTGTATCATGCTATTGCTTCCCGTATGGCTTTCATTTTCTCC
TCCTTGTATAAATCCTGGTTGCTGTCTCTTTATGAGGAGTTGTGGCCCGTTGTCAGGCAACGTGGCGTGG
TGTGCACTGTGTTTGCTGACGCAACCCCCACTGGTTGGGGCATTGCCACCACCTGTCAGCTCCTTTCCGG
GACTTTCGCTTTCCCCCTCCCTATTGCCACGGCGGAACTCATCGCCGCCTGCCTTGCCCGCTGCTGGACA
GGGGCTCGGCTGTTGGGCACTGACAATTCCGTGGTGTTGTCGGGGAAATCATCGTCCTTTCCTTGGCTGC
TCGCCTGTGTTGCCACCTGGATTCTGCGCGGGACGTCCTTCTGCTACGTCCCTTCGGCCCTCAATCCAGC
GGACCTTCCTTCCCGCGGCCTGCTGCCGGCTCTGCGGCCTCTTCCGCGTCTTCGCCTTCGCCCTCAGACG
AGTCGGATCTCCCTTTGGGCCGCCTCCCCGCGTCGACTTTAAGACCAATGACTTACAAGGCAGCTGTAGA
TCTTAGCCACTTTTTAAAAGAAAAGGGGGGACTGGAAGGGCTAATTCACTCCCAACGAAGACAAGATCTG
CTTTTTGCTTGTACTGGGTCTCTCTGGTTAGACCAGATCTGAGCCTGGGAGCTCTCTGGCTAACTAGGGA
ACCCACTGCTTAAGCCTCAATAAAGCTTGCCTTGAGTGCTTCAAGTAGTGTGTGCCCGTCTGTTGTGTGA
CTCTGGTAACTAGAGATCCCTCAGACCCTTTTAGTCAGTGTGGAAAATCTCTAGCAGTACGTATAGTAGT
TCATGTCATCTTATTATTCAGTATTTATAACTTGCAAAGAAATGAATATCAGAGAGTGAGAGGAACTTGT
TTATTGCAGCTTATAATGGTTACAAATAAAGCAATAGCATCACAAATTTCACAAATAAAGCATTTTTTTC
ACTGCATTCTAGTTGTGGTTTGTCCAAACTCATCAATGTATCTTATCATGTCTGGCTCTAGCTATCCCGC
CCCTAACTCCGCCCATCCCGCCCCTAACTCCGCCCAGTTCCGCCCATTCTCCGCCCCATGGCTGACTAAT
TTTTTTTATTTATGCAGAGGCCGAGGCCGCCTCGGCCTCTGAGCTATTCCAGAAGTAGTGAGGAGGCTTT
TTTGGAGGCCTAGGGACGTACCCAATTCGCCCTATAGTGAGTCGTATTACGCGCGCTCACTGGCCGTCGT
TTTACAACGTCGTGACTGGGAAAACCCTGGCGTTACCCAACTTAATCGCCTTGCAGCACATCCCCCTTTC
GCCAGCTGGCGTAATAGCGAAGAGGCCCGCACCGATCGCCCTTCCCAACAGTTGCGCAGCCTGAATGGCG
AATGGG
[124 nt withheld, positions 3367-3490]
C
[91 nt withheld, positions 3492-3582]
A
[49 nt withheld, positions 3584-3632]
CCTTTGACGTTGGAGTCCACGTTCTTT
[37 nt withheld, positions 3660-3696]
ACCCTATCTCGGTCTATTCTTTTGATTTATAAGGGATTTTGCCGATTTCGGCCTATTGGTTAAAAAATGA
GCTGATTTAACAAAAATTTAACGCGAATTTTAACAAAATATTAACGCTTACAATTTAGGTGGCACTTTTC
GGGGAAATGTGCGCGGAACCCCTATTTGTTTATTTTTCTAAATACATTCAAATATGTATCCGCTCATGAG
ACAATAACCCTGATAAATGCTTCAATAATATTGAAAAAGGAAGAGTATGAGTATTCAACATTTCCGTGTC
GCCCTTATTCCCTTTTTTGCGGCATTTTGCCTTCCTGTTTTTGCTCACCCAGAAACGCTGGTGAAAGTAA
AAGATGCTGAAGATCAGTTGGGTGCACGAGTGGGTTACATCGAACTGGATCTCAACAGCGGTAAGATCCT
TGAGAGTTTTCGCCCCGAAGAACGTTTTCCAATGATGAGCACTTTTAAAGTTCTGCTATGTGGCGCGGTA
TTATCCCGTATTGACGCCGGGCAAGAGCAACTCGGTCGCCGCATACACTATTCTCAGAATGACTTGGTTG
AGTACTCACCAGTCACAGAAAAGCATCTTACGGATGGCATGACAGTAAGAGAATTATGCAGTGCTGCCAT
AACCATGAGTGATAACACTGCGGCCAACTTACTTCTGACAACGATCGGAGGACCGAAGGAGCTAACCGCT
TTTTTGCACAACATGGGGGATCATGTAACTCGCCTTGATCGTTGGGAACCGGAGCTGAATGAAGCCATAC
CAAACGACGAGCGTGACACCACGATGCCTGTAGCAATGGCAACAACGTTGCGCAAACTATTAACTGGCGA
ACTACTTACTCTAGCTTCCCGGCAACAATTAATAGACTGGATGGAGGCGGATAAAGTTGCAGGACCACTT
CTGCGCTCGGCCCTTCCGGCTGGCTGGTTTATTGCTGATAAATCTGGAGCCGGTGAGCGTGGGTCTCGCG
GTATCATTGCAGCACTGGGGCCAGATGGTAAGCCCTCCCGTATCGTAGTTATCTACACGACGGGGAGTCA
GGCAACTATGGATGAACGAAATAGACAGATCGCTGAGATAGGTGCCTCACTGATTAAGCATTGGTAACTG
TCAGACCAAGTTTACTCATATATACTTTAGATTGATTTAAAACTTCATTTTTAATTTAAAAGGATCTAGG
TGAAGATCCTTTTTGATAATCTCATGACCAAAATCCCTTAACGTGAGTTTTCGTTCCACTGAGCGTCAGA
CCCCGTAGAAAAGATCAAAGGATCTTCTTGAGATCCTTTTTTTCTGCGCGTAATCTGCTGCTTGCAAACA
AAAAAACCACCGCTACCAGCGGTGGTTTGTTTGCCGGATCAAGAGCTACCAACTCTTTTTCCGAAGGTAA
CTGGCTTCAGCAGAGCGCAGATACCAAATACTGTTCTTCTAGTGTAGCCGTAGTTAGGCCACCACTTCAA
GAACTCTGTAGCACCGCCTACATACCTCGCTCTGCTAATCCTGTTACCAGTGGCTGCTGCCAGTGGCGAT
AAGTCGTGTCTTACCGGGTTGGACTCAAGACGATAGTTACCGGATAAGGCGCAGCGGTCGGGCTGAACGG
GGGGTTCGTGCACACAGCCCAGCTTGGAGCGAACGACCTACACCGAACTGAGATACCTACAGCGTGAGCT
ATGAGAAAGCGCCACGCTTCCCGAAGGGAGAAAGGCGGACAGGTATCCGGTAAGCGGCAGGGTCGGAACA
GGAGAGCGCACGAGGGAGCTTCCAGGGGGAAACGCCTGGTATCTTTATAGTCCTGTCGGGTTTCGCCACC
TCTGACTTGAGCGTCGATTTTTGTGATGCTCGTCAGGGGGGCGGAGCCTATGGAAAAACGCCAGCAACGC
GGCCTTTTTACGGTTCCTGGCCTTTTGCTGGCCTTTTGCTCACATGTTCTTTCCTGCGTTATCCCCTGAT
TCTGTGGATAACCGTATTACCGCCTTTGAGTGAGCTGATACCGCTCGCCGCAGCCGAACGACCGAGCGCA
GCGAGTCAGTGAGCGAGGAAGCGGAAGAGCGCCCAATACGCAAACCGCCTCTCCCCGCGCGTTGGCCGAT
TCATTAATGCAGCTGGCACGACAGGTTTCCCGACTGGAAAGCGGGCAGTGAGCGCAACGCAATTAATGTG
AGTTAGCTCACTCATTAGGCACCCCAGGCTTTACACTTTATGCTTCCGGCTCGTATGTTGTGTGGAATTG
TGAGCGGATAACAATTTCACACAGGAAACAGCTATGACCATGATTACGCCAAGCGCGCAATTAACCCTCA
CTAAAGGGAACAAAAGCTGGAGCTGCAAGCTTAATGTAGTCTTATGCAATACTCTTGTAGTCTTGCAACA
TGGTAACGATGAGTTAGCAACATGCCTTACAAGGAGAGAAAAAGCACCGTGCATGCCGATTGGTGGAAGT
AAGGTGGTACGATCGTGCCTTATTAGGAAGGCAACAGACGGGTCTGACATGGATTGGACGAACCACTGAA
TTGCCGCATTGCAGAGATATTGTATTTAAGTGCCTAGCTCGATACATAAACGGGTCTCTCTGGTTAGACC
AGATCTGAGCCTGGGAGCTCTCTGGCTAACTAGGGAACCCACTGCTTAAGCCTCAATAAAGCTTGCCTTG
AGTGCTTCAAGTAGTGTGTGCCCGTCTGTTGTGTGACTCTGGTAACTAGAGATCCCTCAGACCCTTTTAG
TCAGTGTGGAAAATCTCTAGCAGTGGCGCCCGAACAGGGACTTGAAAGCGAAAGGGAAACCAGAGGAGCT
CTCTCGACGCAGGACTCGGCTTGCTGAAGCGCGCACGGCAAGAGGCGAGGGGCGGCGACTGGTGAGTACG
CCAAAAATTTTGACTAGCGGAGGCTAGAAGGAGAGAGATGGGTGCGAGAGCGTCAGTATTAAGCGGGGGA
GAATTAGATCGCGATGGGAAAAAATTCGGTTAAGGCCAGGGGGAAAGAAAAAATATAAATTAAAACATAT
AGTATGGGCAAGCAGGGAGCTAGAACGATTCGCAGTTAATCCTGGCCTGTTAGAAACATCAGAAGGCTGT
AGACAAATACTGGGACAGCTACAACCATCCCTTCAGACAGGATCAGAAGAACTTAGATCATTATATAATA
CAGTAGCAACCCTCTATTGTGTGCATCAAAGGATAGAGATAAAAGACACCAAGGAAGCTTTAGACAAGAT
AGAGGAAGAGCAAAACAAAAGTAAGACCACCGCACAGCAAGCGGCCGCTGATCTTCAGACCTGGAGGAGG
AGATATGAGGGACAATTGGAGAAGTGAATTATATAAATATAAAGTAGTAAAAATTGAACCATTAGGAGTA
GCACCCACCAAGGCAAAGAGAAGAGTGGTGCAGAGAGAAAAAAGAGCAGTGGGAATAGGAGCTTTGTTCC
TTGGGTTCTTGGGAGCAGCAGGAAGCACTATGGGCGCAGCGTCAATGACGCTGACGGTACAGGCCAGACA
ATTATTGTCTGGTATAGTGCAGCAGCAGAACAATTTGCTGAGGGCTATTGAGGCGCAACAGCATCTGTTG
CAACTCACAGTCTGGGGCATCAAGCAGCTCCAGGCAAGAATCCTGGCTGTGGAAAGATACCTAAAGGATC
AACAGCTCCTGGGGATTTGGGGTTGCTCTGGAAAACTCATTTGCACCACTGCTGTGCCTTGGAATGCTAG
TTGGAGTAATAAATCTCTGGAACAGATTTGGAATCACACGACCTGGATGGAGTGGGACAGAGAAATTAAC
AATTACACAAGCTTAATACACTCCTTAATTGAAGAATCGCAAAACCAGCAAGAAAAGAATGAACAAGAAT
TATTGGAATTAGATAAATGGGCAAGTTTGTGGAATTGGTTTAACATAACAAATTGGCTGTGGTATATAAA
ATTATTCATAATGATAGTAGGAGGCTTGGTAGGTTTAAGAATAGTTTTTGCTGTACTTTCTATAGTGAAT
AGAGTTAGGCAGGGATATTCACCATTATCGTTTCAGACCCACCTCCCAACCCCGAGGGGACCCAGAGAGG
GCCTATTTCCCATGATTCCTTCATATTTGCATATACGATACAAGGCTGTTAGAGAGATAATTAGAATTAA
TTTGACTGTAAACACAAAGATATTAGTACAAAATACGTGACGTAGAAAGTAATAATTTCTTGGGTAGTTT
GCAGTTTTAAAATTATGTTTTAAAATGGACTATCATATGCTTACCGTAACTTGAAAGTATTTCGATTTCT
TGGCTTTATATATCTTGTGGAAAGGACGAAACACCGGGTGACTTCGACGACCTCCTGTTTTAGAGCTAGA
AATAGCAAGTTAAAATAAGGCTAGTCCGTTATCAACTTGAAAAAGTGGCACCGAGTCGGTGCTTTTTTAA
GCTTGGCGTAACTAGATCTTGAGACAAATGGCAGTATTCATCCACAATTTTAAAAGAAAAGGGGGGATTG
GGGGGTACAGTGCAGGGGAAAGAATAGTAGACATAATAGCAACAGACATACAAACTAAAGAATTACAAAA
ACAAATTACAAAAATTCAAAATTTTCGGGTTTATTACAGGGACAGCAGAGATCCACTTTGGCGCCGGCTC
GAGGGGG
