>Addgene plasmid #76129 | MYT1 gRNA (BRDN0001147389) | depositor partial sequence | sequence record 143589 | Target Sequence
GGTGACTTCGACGACCTCCT
