>Addgene plasmid #76129 | MYT1 gRNA (BRDN0001147389) | addgene partial sequence | sequence record 185241 | hU6-F
GACGTAGAAAGTAATAATTTCTTGGGTAGTTTGCAGTTTTAAAATTATGTTTTAAAATGGACTATCATAT
GCTTACCGTAACTTGAAAGTATTTCGATTTCTTGGCTTTATATATCTTGTGGAAAGGACGAAACACCGGG
TGACTTCGACGACCTCCTGTTTTAGAGCTAGAAATAGCAAGTTAAAATAAGGCTAGTCCGTTATCAACTT
GAAAAAGTGGCACCGAGTCGGTGCTTTTTTAAGCTTGGCGTAACTAGATCTTGAGACAAATGGCAGTATT
CATCCACAATTTTAAAAGAAAAGGGGGGATTGGGGGGTACAGTGCAGGGGAAAGAATAGTAGACATAATA
GCAACAGACATACAAACTAAAGAATTACAAAAACAAATTACAAAAATTCAAAATTTTCGGGTTTATTACA
GGGACAGCAGAGATCCACTTTGGCGCCGGCTCGAGGGGGCCCGGGTGCAAAGATGGATAAAGTTTTAAAC
AGAGAGGAATCTTTGCAGCTAATGGACCTTCTAGGTCTTGAAAGGAGTGGGAATTGGCTCCGGTGCCCGT
CAGTGGGCAG
